LOCUS       Exported 2146 bp ds-DNA circular SYN 13-MAY-2021
DEFINITION  MoClo golden gate assembly BC part for MG-aptamer (fluorescent RNA
            aptamer of malachite green; see DOI: 10.1021/ja0529788) - Please see
            Supplemental Documents for annotated Genbank file.
ACCESSION   .
VERSION     .
KEYWORDS    U19m
SOURCE      synthetic DNA construct
  ORGANISM  synthetic DNA construct
REFERENCE   1 (bases 1 to 2146)
  TITLE     CIDAR MoClo Extension
REFERENCE   2 (bases 1 to 2146)
  AUTHORS   .
  TITLE     Direct Submission
  JOURNAL   Exported May 13, 2021 from SnapGene Server 1.1.58
            http://www.snapgene.com
FEATURES             Location/Qualifiers
     source          1..2146
                     /organism="synthetic DNA construct"
                     /mol_type="other DNA"
     primer_bind     3..21
                     /label=pBRforEco
                     /note="pBR322 vectors, upsteam of EcoRI site, forward
                     primer"
     terminator      25..68
                     /label=bacterial terminator
                     /note="putative bacterial transcription terminator"
     misc_feature    71..92
                     /label=BioBrick prefix
                     /note="BioBrick prefix for parts that do not start with
                     ""ATG"""
     misc_feature    160..180
                     /label=BioBrick suffix
                     /note="universal suffix for all parts"
     primer_bind     complement(186..203)
                     /label=L4440
                     /note="L4440 vector, forward primer"
     rep_origin      complement(357..945)
                     /direction=LEFT
                     /label=ori
                     /note="high-copy-number ColE1/pMB1/pBR322/pUC origin of
                     replication"
     primer_bind     complement(437..456)
                     /label=pBR322ori-F
                     /note="pBR322 origin, forward primer"
     CDS             complement(1116..1976)
                     /codon_start=1
                     /gene="bla"
                     /product="beta-lactamase"
                     /label=AmpR
                     /note="confers resistance to ampicillin, carbenicillin, and
                     related antibiotics"
                     /translation="MSIQHFRVALIPFFAAFCLPVFAHPETLVKVKDAEDQLGARVGYI
                     ELDLNSGKILESFRPEERFPMMSTFKVLLCGAVLSRIDAGQEQLGRRIHYSQNDLVEYS
                     PVTEKHLTDGMTVRELCSAAITMSDNTAANLLLTTIGGPKELTAFLHNMGDHVTRLDRW
                     EPELNEAIPNDERDTTMPVAMATTLRKLLTGELLTLASRQQLIDWMEADKVAGPLLRSA
                     LPAGWFIADKSGAGERGSRGIIAALGPDGKPSRIVVIYTTGSQATMDERNRQIAEIGAS
                     LIKHW"
     primer_bind     1739..1758
                     /label=Amp-R
                     /note="Ampicillin resistance gene, reverse primer"
     promoter        complement(1977..2081)
                     /gene="bla"
                     /label=AmpR promoter
ORIGIN
        1 aaaataggcg tatcacgagg cagaatttca gataaaaaaa atccttagct ttcgctaagg
       61 atgatttctg gaattcgcgg ccgcttctag agactagtgg gtctcatact ggatcccgac
      121 tggcgagagc caggtaacga atggatccaa tgagagacct actagtagcg gccgctgcag
      181 gcttcctcgc tcactgactc gctgcgctcg gtcgttcggc tgcggcgagc ggtatcagct
      241 cactcaaagg cggtaatacg gttatccaca gaatcagggg ataacgcagg aaagaacatg
      301 tgagcaaaag gccagcaaaa ggccaggaac cgtaaaaagg ccgcgttgct ggcgtttttc
      361 cacaggctcc gcccccctga cgagcatcac aaaaatcgac gctcaagtca gaggtggcga
      421 aacccgacag gactataaag ataccaggcg tttccccctg gaagctccct cgtgcgctct
      481 cctgttccga ccctgccgct taccggatac ctgtccgcct ttctcccttc gggaagcgtg
      541 gcgctttctc atagctcacg ctgtaggtat ctcagttcgg tgtaggtcgt tcgctccaag
      601 ctgggctgtg tgcacgaacc ccccgttcag cccgaccgct gcgccttatc cggtaactat
      661 cgtcttgagt ccaacccggt aagacacgac ttatcgccac tggcagcagc cactggtaac
      721 aggattagca gagcgaggta tgtaggcggt gctacagagt tcttgaagtg gtggcctaac
      781 tacggctaca ctagaagaac agtatttggt atctgcgctc tgctgaagcc agttaccttc
      841 ggaaaaagag ttggtagctc ttgatccggc aaacaaacca ccgctggtag cggtggtttt
      901 tttgtttgca agcagcagat tacgcgcaga aaaaaaggat ctcaagaaga tcctttgatc
      961 ttttctacgg ggtctgacgc tcagtggaac gaaaactcac gttaagggat tttggtcatg
     1021 agattatcaa aaaggatctt cacctagatc cttttaaatt aaaaatgaag ttttaaatca
     1081 atctaaagta tatatgagta aacttggtct gacagttacc aatgcttaat cagtgaggca
     1141 cctatctcag cgatctgtct atttcgttca tccatagttg cctgactccc cgtcgtgtag
     1201 ataactacga tacgggaggg cttaccatct ggccccagtg ctgcaatgat accgcgcgac
     1261 ccacgctcac cggctccaga tttatcagca ataaaccagc cagccggaag ggccgagcgc
     1321 agaagtggtc ctgcaacttt atccgcctcc atccagtcta ttaattgttg ccgggaagct
     1381 agagtaagta gttcgccagt taatagtttg cgcaacgttg ttgccattgc tacaggcatc
     1441 gtggtgtcac gctcgtcgtt tggtatggct tcattcagct ccggttccca acgatcaagg
     1501 cgagttacat gatcccccat gttgtgcaaa aaagcggtta gctccttcgg tcctccgatc
     1561 gttgtcagaa gtaagttggc cgcagtgtta tcactcatgg ttatggcagc actgcataat
     1621 tctcttactg tcatgccatc cgtaagatgc ttttctgtga ctggtgagta ctcaaccaag
     1681 tcattctgag aatagtgtat gcggcgaccg agttgctctt gcccggcgtc aatacgggat
     1741 aataccgcgc cacatagcag aactttaaaa gtgctcatca ttggaaaacg ttcttcgggg
     1801 cgaaaactct caaggatctt accgctgttg agatccagtt cgatgtaacc cactcgtgca
     1861 cccaactgat cttcagcatc ttttactttc accagcgttt ctgggtgagc aaaaacagga
     1921 aggcaaaatg ccgcaaaaaa gggaataagg gcgacacgga aatgttgaat actcatactc
     1981 ttcctttttc aatattattg aagcatttat cagggttatt gtctcatgag cggatacata
     2041 tttgaatgta tttagaaaaa taaacaaata ggggttccgc gcacatttcc ccgaaaagtg
     2101 ccacctgacg tctaagaaac cattattatc atgacattaa cctata
//
