[The description below was written by a language model from this plasmid's Addgene catalogue record and the feature table of its GenBank file.]
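Description:
U19m is a small synthetic-biology part plasmid (2146 bp) from the CIDAR MoClo Extension collection. It stores a single level-0 "basic part" for MoClo Golden Gate assembly in the DVA destination vector backbone. It is maintained in E. coli through a high-copy ColE1/pMB1/pUC-type origin of replication and selected with ampicillin via the bla (beta-lactamase) gene, which is driven by its own AmpR promoter. There are no elements for expression or replication in other hosts, so the plasmid serves purely as a cloning and storage vehicle for the part.

The payload is a 46 bp synthetic sequence encoding the malachite green (MG) aptamer. This short RNA binds the dye malachite green and makes it fluoresce, so transcript levels can be read out without translating a reporter protein. The part is designated as a "BC" part, meaning it is flanked by the B and C fusion sites of the MoClo scheme. When it is released by a type IIS restriction enzyme, it ligates in a defined order between a neighbouring AB part and a CD part during one-pot assembly of a transcription unit. The feature table does not annotate the aptamer itself. It shows only a BioBrick prefix and suffix bracketing the insert region, a putative bacterial transcription terminator upstream that insulates the site, and several standard primer-binding sites. The plasmid carries no promoter for the aptamer, so transcription depends on the parts it is combined with. Its typical use is to build genetic circuits in which the MG aptamer reports on RNA production.
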