Addgene plasmid #121024: U19m
Purpose: MoClo golden gate assembly BC part for MG-aptamer (fluorescent RNA aptamer of malachite green; see DOI: 10.1021/ja0529788) - Please see Supplemental Documents for annotated Genbank file
Depositing lab: Richard Murray.
Backbone
  Vector backbone: DVA
  Backbone size w/o insert (bp): 2100
  Vector type: Synthetic Biology
Growth in bacteria
  Bacterial resistance: Ampicillin, 100 μg/mL
  Growth temperature: 37°C
  Growth strain: JM109
  Copy number: High Copy
Gene/Insert
  Gene/Insert name: MG-apt
  Species: Synthetic
  Insert size (bp): 46
  Cloning method: Gibson Cloning
  Sequencing primers: 5′ AAATAGGCGTATCACGAGGCA; 3′ TTACCGCCTTTGAGTGAGCTG
Terms and licenses: Academic/Nonprofit Terms; Industry Terms: Not Available to Industry
How to cite: U19m was a gift from Richard Murray (Addgene plasmid # 121024 ; http://n2t.net/addgene:121024 ; RRID:Addgene_121024)
