>Addgene plasmid #121024 | U19m | depositor partial sequence | sequence record 230102 | insert sequence
TACTGGATCCCGACTGGCGAGAGCCAGGTAACGAATGGATCCAATG
